>Addgene plasmid #163709 | EC2_4_dCas9_VPR_sgRNA | addgene full sequence | sequence record 346731 | Addgene NGS Result
CCCTGAATTCGCATCTAGACTGAACTGGCCGATAATTGCAGACGAACGCCTTGCCAACAGGGAGTTCTTC
AGAGACATGGAGGCTCAAAACGAAATTATTGACAGCCTAGACATCAATAGTCATACAACAGAAAGCGACC
ACCCAACTTTGGCTGATAATAGCGTATAAACAATGCATACTTTGTACGTTCAAAATACAATGCAGTAGAT
ATATTTATGCATATTACATATAATACATATCACATAGGAAGCAACAGGCGCGTTGGACTTTTAATTTTCG
AGGACCGCGAATCCTTACATCACACCCAATCCCCCACAAGTGATCCCCCACACACCATAGCTTCAAAATG
TTTCTACTCCTTTTTTACTCTTCCAGATTTTCTCGGACTCCGCGCATCGCCGTACCACTTCAAAACACCC
AAGCACAGCATACTAAATTTCCCCTCTTTCTTCCTCTAGGGTGTCGTTAATTACCCGTACTAAAGGTTTG
GAAAAGAAAAAAGACACCGCCTCGTTTCTTTTTCTTCGTCGAAAAAGGCAATAAAAATTTTTATCACGTT
TCTTTTTCTTGAAAATTTTTTTTTTTGATTTTTTTCTCTTTCGATGACCTCCCATTGATATTTAAGTTAA
TAAACGGTCATCAATTTCTCAAGTTTCAGTTTCATTTTTCTTGTTCTATTACAACTTTTTTTACTTCTTG
CTCATTAGAAAGAAAGCATAGCAATCTAATCTAAGTTTTAATTACAAAAGATCTATGCCAAAGAAGAAGA
GAAAGGTAGGCAGCGACAAGAAGTATTCTATCGGACTGGCCATCGGGACTAATAGCGTCGGGTGGGCCGT
GATCACTGACGAGTACAAGGTGCCCTCTAAGAAGTTCAAGGTGCTCGGGAACACCGACCGGCATTCCATC
AAGAAAAATCTGATCGGAGCTCTCCTCTTTGATTCAGGGGAAACCGCTGAAGCAACCCGCCTCAAGCGGA
CTGCTAGACGGCGGTACACCAGGAGGAAGAACCGGATTTGTTACCTTCAAGAGATATTCTCCAACGAAAT
GGCAAAGGTCGACGACAGCTTCTTCCATAGGCTGGAAGAATCATTCCTCGTGGAAGAGGATAAGAAGCAT
GAACGGCATCCCATCTTCGGTAATATCGTCGACGAGGTGGCCTATCACGAGAAATACCCAACCATCTACC
ATCTTCGCAAAAAGCTGGTGGACTCAACCGACAAGGCAGACCTCCGGCTTATCTACCTGGCCCTGGCCCA
CATGATCAAGTTCAGAGGCCACTTCCTGATCGAGGGCGACCTCAATCCTGACAATAGCGATGTGGATAAA
CTGTTCATCCAGCTGGTGCAGACTTACAACCAGCTCTTTGAAGAGAACCCCATCAATGCAAGCGGAGTCG
ATGCCAAGGCCATTCTGTCAGCCCGGCTGTCAAAGAGCCGCAGACTTGAGAATCTTATCGCTCAGCTGCC
GGGTGAAAAGAAAAATGGACTGTTCGGGAACCTGATTGCTCTTTCACTTGGGCTGACTCCCAATTTCAAG
TCTAATTTCGACCTGGCAGAGGATGCCAAGCTGCAACTGTCCAAGGACACCTATGATGACGATCTCGACA
ACCTCCTGGCCCAGATCGGTGACCAATACGCCGACCTTTTCCTTGCTGCTAAGAATCTTTCTGACGCCAT
CCTGCTGTCTGACATTCTCCGCGTGAACACTGAAATCACCAAGGCCCCTCTTTCAGCTTCAATGATTAAG
CGGTATGATGAGCACCACCAGGACCTGACCCTGCTTAAGGCACTCGTCCGGCAGCAGCTTCCGGAGAAGT
ACAAGGAAATCTTCTTTGACCAGTCAAAGAATGGATACGCCGGCTACATCGACGGAGGTGCCTCCCAAGA
GGAATTTTATAAGTTTATCAAACCTATCCTTGAGAAGATGGACGGCACCGAAGAGCTCCTCGTGAAACTG
AATCGGGAGGATCTGCTGCGGAAGCAGCGCACTTTCGACAATGGGAGCATTCCCCACCAGATCCATCTTG
GGGAGCTTCACGCCATCCTTCGGCGCCAAGAGGACTTCTACCCCTTTCTTAAGGACAACAGGGAGAAGAT
TGAGAAAATTCTCACTTTCCGCATCCCCTACTACGTGGGACCCCTCGCCAGAGGAAATAGCCGGTTTGCT
TGGATGACCAGAAAGTCAGAAGAAACTATCACTCCCTGGAACTTCGAAGAGGTGGTGGACAAGGGAGCCA
GCGCTCAGTCATTCATCGAACGGATGACTAACTTCGATAAGAACCTCCCCAATGAGAAGGTCCTGCCGAA
ACATTCCCTGCTCTACGAGTACTTTACCGTGTACAACGAGCTGACCAAGGTGAAATATGTCACCGAAGGG
ATGAGGAAGCCCGCATTCCTGTCAGGCGAACAAAAGAAGGCAATTGTGGACCTTCTGTTCAAGACCAATA
GAAAGGTGACCGTGAAGCAGCTGAAGGAGGACTATTTCAAGAAAATTGAATGCTTCGACTCTGTGGAGAT
TAGCGGGGTCGAAGATCGGTTCAACGCAAGCCTGGGTACCTACCATGATCTGCTTAAGATCATCAAGGAC
AAGGATTTTCTGGACAATGAGGAGAAAGAGGACATCCTTGAGGACATTGTCCTGACTCTCACTCTGTTCG
AGGACCGGGAAATGATCGAGGAGAGGCTTAAGACCTACGCCCATCTGTTCGACGATAAAGTGATGAAGCA
ACTTAAACGGAGAAGATATACCGGATGGGGACGCCTTAGCCGCAAACTCATCAACGGAATCCGGGACAAA
CAGAGCGGAAAGACCATTCTTGATTTCCTTAAGAGCGACGGATTCGCTAATCGCAACTTCATGCAACTTA
TCCATGATGATTCCCTGACCTTTAAGGAGGACATCCAGAAGGCCCAAGTGTCTGGACAAGGTGACTCACT
GCACGAGCATATCGCAAATCTGGCTGGTTCACCCGCTATTAAGAAGGGTATTCTCCAGACCGTGAAAGTC
GTGGACGAGCTGGTCAAGGTGATGGGTCGCCATAAACCAGAGAACATTGTCATCGAGATGGCCAGGGAAA
ACCAGACTACCCAGAAGGGACAGAAGAACAGCAGGGAGCGGATGAAAAGAATTGAGGAAGGGATTAAGGA
GCTCGGGTCACAGATCCTTAAAGAGCACCCGGTGGAAAACACCCAGCTTCAGAATGAGAAGCTCTATCTG
TACTACCTTCAAAATGGACGCGATATGTATGTGGACCAAGAGCTTGATATCAACAGGCTCTCAGACTACG
ACGTGGACGCCATCGTCCCTCAGAGCTTCCTCAAAGACGACTCAATTGACAATAAGGTGCTGACTCGCTC
AGACAAGAACCGGGGAAAGTCAGATAACGTGCCCTCAGAGGAAGTCGTGAAAAAGATGAAGAACTATTGG
CGCCAGCTTCTGAACGCAAAGCTGATCACTCAGCGGAAGTTCGACAATCTCACTAAGGCTGAGAGGGGCG
GACTGAGCGAACTGGACAAAGCAGGATTCATTAAACGGCAACTTGTGGAGACTCGGCAGATTACTAAACA
TGTAGCCCAAATCCTTGACTCACGCATGAATACCAAGTACGACGAAAACGACAAACTTATCCGCGAGGTG
AAGGTGATTACCCTGAAGTCCAAGCTGGTCAGCGATTTCAGAAAGGACTTTCAATTCTACAAAGTGCGGG
AGATCAATAACTATCATCATGCTCATGACGCATATCTGAATGCCGTGGTGGGAACCGCCCTGATCAAGAA
GTACCCAAAGCTGGAAAGCGAGTTCGTGTACGGAGACTACAAGGTCTACGACGTGCGCAAGATGATTGCC
AAATCTGAGCAGGAGATCGGAAAGGCCACCGCAAAGTACTTCTTCTACAGCAACATCATGAATTTCTTCA
AGACCGAAATCACCCTTGCAAACGGTGAGATCCGGAAGAGGCCGCTCATCGAGACTAATGGGGAGACTGG
CGAAATCGTGTGGGACAAGGGCAGAGATTTCGCTACCGTGCGCAAAGTGCTTTCTATGCCTCAAGTGAAC
ATCGTGAAGAAAACCGAGGTGCAAACCGGAGGCTTTTCTAAGGAATCAATCCTCCCCAAGCGCAACTCCG
ACAAGCTCATTGCAAGGAAGAAGGATTGGGACCCTAAGAAGTACGGCGGATTCGATTCACCAACTGTGGC
TTATTCTGTCCTGGTCGTGGCTAAGGTGGAAAAAGGAAAGTCTAAGAAGCTCAAGAGCGTGAAGGAACTG
CTGGGTATCACCATTATGGAGCGCAGCTCCTTCGAGAAGAACCCAATTGACTTTCTCGAAGCCAAAGGTT
ACAAGGAAGTCAAGAAGGACCTTATCATCAAGCTCCCAAAGTATAGCCTGTTCGAACTGGAGAATGGGCG
GAAGCGGATGCTCGCCTCCGCTGGCGAACTTCAGAAGGGTAATGAGCTGGCTCTCCCCTCCAAGTACGTG
AATTTCCTCTACCTTGCAAGCCATTACGAGAAGCTGAAGGGGAGCCCCGAGGACAACGAGCAAAAGCAAC
TGTTTGTGGAGCAGCATAAGCATTATCTGGACGAGATCATTGAGCAGATTTCCGAGTTTTCTAAACGCGT
CATTCTCGCTGATGCCAACCTCGATAAAGTCCTTAGCGCATACAATAAGCACAGAGACAAACCAATTCGG
GAGCAGGCTGAGAATATCATCCACCTGTTCACCCTCACCAATCTTGGTGCCCCTGCCGCATTCAAGTACT
TCGACACCACCATCGACCGGAAACGCTATACCTCCACCAAAGAAGTGCTGGACGCCACCCTCATCCACCA
GAGCATCACCGGACTTTACGAAACTCGGATTGACCTCTCACAGCTCGGAGGGGATCCCAAGAAAAAGCGC
AAGGTAGGATCCGACGCATTGGACGATTTTGATCTGGATATGCTGGGAAGTGACGCCCTCGATGATTTTG
ACCTTGACATGCTTGGTTCGGATGCCCTTGATGACTTTGACCTCGACATGCTCGGCAGTGACGCCCTTGA
TGATTTCGACCTGGACATGCTGATTAACTCTAGAAGTTCCGGATCTCCGAAAAAGAAACGCAAAGTTGGT
AGCCAGTACCTGCCCGACACCGACGACCGGCACCGGATCGAGGAAAAGCGGAAGCGGACCTACGAGACAT
TCAAGAGCATCATGAAGAAGTCCCCCTTCAGCGGCCCCACCGACCCTAGACCTCCACCTAGAAGAATCGC
CGTGCCCAGCAGATCCAGCGCCAGCGTGCCAAAACCTGCCCCCCAGCCTTACCCCTTCACCAGCAGCCTG
AGCACCATCAACTACGACGAGTTCCCTACCATGGTGTTCCCCAGCGGCCAGATCTCTCAGGCCTCTGCTC
TGGCTCCAGCCCCTCCTCAGGTGCTGCCTCAGGCTCCTGCTCCTGCACCAGCTCCAGCCATGGTGTCTGC
ACTGGCTCAGGCACCAGCACCCGTGCCTGTGCTGGCTCCTGGACCTCCACAGGCTGTGGCTCCACCAGCC
CCTAAACCTACACAGGCCGGCGAGGGCACACTGTCTGAAGCTCTGCTGCAGCTGCAGTTCGACGACGAGG
ATCTGGGAGCCCTGCTGGGAAACAGCACCGATCCTGCCGTGTTCACCGACCTGGCCAGCGTGGACAACAG
CGAGTTCCAGCAGCTGCTGAACCAGGGCATCCCTGTGGCCCCTCACACCACCGAGCCCATGCTGATGGAA
TACCCCGAGGCCATCACCCGGCTCGTGACAGGCGCTCAGAGGCCTCCTGATCCAGCTCCTGCCCCTCTGG
GAGCACCAGGCCTGCCTAATGGACTGCTGTCTGGCGACGAGGACTTCAGCTCTATCGCCGACATGGACTT
CTCCGCACTGCTGGGTAGCGGATCGGGATCTCGGGATTCCAGGGAAGGGATGTTTTTGCCGAAGCCTGAG
GCCGGCTCCGCTATTAGTGACGTGTTTGAGGGCCGCGAGGTGTGCCAGCCAAAACGAATCCGGCCATTTC
ATCCTCCAGGAAGTCCATGGGCCAACCGCCCACTCCCCGCCAGCCTCGCACCAACACCAACCGGTCCAGT
ACATGAGCCAGTCGGGTCACTGACCCCGGCACCAGTCCCTCAGCCACTGGATCCAGCGCCCGCAGTGACT
CCCGAGGCCAGTCACCTGTTGGAGGATCCCGATGAAGAAACGAGCCAGGCTGTCAAAGCCCTTCGGGAGA
TGGCCGATACTGTGATTCCCCAGAAGGAAGAGGCTGCAATCTGTGGCCAAATGGACCTTTCCCATCCGCC
CCCAAGGGGCCATCTGGATGAGCTGACAACCACACTTGAGTCCATGACCGAGGATCTGAACCTGGACTCA
CCCCTGACCCCGGAATTGAACGAGATTCTGGATACCTTCCTGAACGACGAGTGCCTCTTGCATGCCATGC
ATATCAGCACAGGACTGTCCATCTTCGACACATCTCTGTTTTAACTCGAGTGGCATAAAGCAATCTTGAT
GAGGATAATGATTTTTTTTTGAATATACATAAATACTACCGTTTTTCTGCTAGATTTTGTGATGACGTAA
ATAAGTACATATTACTTTTTAAGCCAAGACAAGATTAAGCATTAACTTTACCCTTTTCTTTCTAAGTTTC
AATATTAGTTATCACTGTTTAAAAGTTATGGCGAGAACGTCGGCGGTTAAAATATATTACCCTGAACGGC
TGCCAAACCAGATGTCAACACAGCTACAACGATGTGCTTCAGTATTACATTTTTTGCCTTCAACGCCTTG
ATTGTTCTATTTTTGCTAATAATAAATCTATTTCATCGGACTAAAAGTCCATTAGTTGTAAGCGGATTTA
GCTCAGTTGGGAGAGCGCCAGACTGAAGAAAAACTTCGGTCAAGTCATCTGGAGGTCCTGTGTTCGATCC
ACAGAATTCGCAGATGGCCGGCATGGTCCCAGCCTCCTCGCTGGCGCCGGCTGGGCAACACCTTCGGGTG
GCGAATGGGACTCGCTATCGTCTTCTCACGAAGACTTACTCAGTTTTAGAGCTAGAAATAGCAAGTTAAA
ATAAGGCTAGTCCGTTATCAACTTGAAAAAGTGGCACCGAGTCGGTGCTTTTTTTATTTTTTGTCACTAT
TGTTATGTAAAATGCCACCTCTGACAGTATGGAACGCAAACTTCTGTCTAGTGGATAGCTGAGCAGTTAC
AGAGATGTTACGAACCACTAGTGCACTGCAGTACAGTTTAGCTTGCCTCGTCCCCGCCGGGTCACCCGGC
CAGCGACATGGAGGCCCAGAATACCCTCCTTGACAGTCTTGACGTGCGCAGCTCAGGGGCATGATGTGAC
TGTCGCCCGTACATTTAGCCCATACATCCCCATGTATAATCATTTGCATCCATACATTTTGATGGCCGCA
CGGCGCGAAGCAAAAATTACGGCTCCTCGCTCCAGACCTGCGAGCAGGGAAACGCTCCCCTCACAGACGC
GTTGAATTGTCCCCACGCCGCGCCCCTGTAGAGAAATATAAAAGGTTAGGATTTGCCACTGAGGTTCTTC
TTTCATATACTTCCTTTTAAAATCTTGCTAGGATACAGTTCTCACATCACATCCGAACATAAACAAAAAT
GGGTAAGGAAAAGACTCACGTTTCGAGGCCGCGATTAAATTCCAACATGGATGCTGATTTATATGGGTAT
AAATGGGCTCGCGATAATGTCGGGCAATCAGGTGCGACAATCTATCGATTGTATGGGAAGCCCGATGCGC
CAGAGTTGTTTCTGAAACATGGCAAAGGTAGCGTTGCCAATGATGTTACAGATGAGATGGTCAGACTAAA
CTGGCTGACGGAATTTATGCCTCTTCCGACCATCAAGCATTTTATCCGTACTCCTGATGATGCATGGTTA
CTCACCACTGCGATCCCCGGCAAAACAGCATTCCAGGTATTAGAAGAATATCCTGATTCAGGTGAAAATA
TTGTTGATGCGCTGGCAGTGTTCCTGCGCCGGTTGCATTCGATTCCTGTTTGTAATTGTCCTTTTAACAG
CGATCGCGTATTTCGTCTGGCTCAGGCGCAATCACGAATGAATAACGGTTTGGTTGATGCGAGTGATTTT
GATGACGAGCGTAATGGCTGGCCTGTTGAACAAGTCTGGAAAGAAATGCATAAGCTTTTGCCATTCTCAC
CGGATTCAGTCGTCACTCATGGTGATTTCTCACTTGATAACCTTATTTTTGACGAGGGGAAATTAATAGG
TTGTATTGATGTTGGACGAGTCGGAATCGCAGACCGATACCAGGATCTTGCCATCCTATGGAACTGCCTC
GGTGAGTTTTCTCCTTCATTACAGAAACGGCTTTTTCAAAAATATGGTATTGATAATCCTGATATGAATA
AATTGCAGTTTCATTTGATGCTCGATGAGTTTTTCTAAAGTAACTGACAATAAAAAGATTCTTGTTTTCA
AGAACTTGTCATTTGTATAGTTTTTTTATATTGTAGTTGTTCTATTTTAATCAAATGTTAGCGTGATTTA
TATTTTTTTTCGCCTCGACATCATCTGCCCAGATGCGAAGTTAAGTGCGCAGAAAGTAATATCATGCGTC
AATCGTATGTGAATGCTGGTCGCTATACTGGAGTATCACGTGCTATAAAAATAATTATAATTTAAATTTT
TTAATATAAATATATAAATTAAAAATAGAAAGTAAAAAAAGAAATTAAAGAAAAAATAGTTTTTGTTTTC
CGAAGATGTAAAAGACTCTAGGGGGATCGCCAACAAATACTACCTTTTATCTTGCTCTTCCTGCTCTCAG
GTATTAATGCCGAATTGTTTCATCTTGTCTGTGTAGAAAACCACACACGAAAATCCTGTGATTTTACATT
TTACTTATCGTTAATCGAATGTATATCTATTTAATCTGCTTTTCTTGTCTAATAAATATATATGTAAAGT
ACGCTTTTTGTTGAAATTTTTTAAACCTTTGTTTATTTTTTTTTCTTCATTCCGTAACTCTTCTACCTTC
TTTATTTACTTTCTAAAATCCAAATACAAAACATAAAAATAAATAAACACAGAGTAAATTCCCAAATTAT
TCCATCATTAAAAGATACGAGGCGCGTGTAAGTTACAGGCAAGCGATCCGTCCCGAGCGGCCGCGTGTTA
CAACCAATTAACCAATTCTGATTAGAAAAACTCATCGAGCATCAAATGAAACTGCAATTTATTCATATCA
GGATTATCAATACCATATTTTTGAAAAAGCCGTTTCTGTAATGAAGGAGAAAACTCACCGAGGCAGTTCC
ATAGGATGGCAAGATCCTGGTATCGGTCTGCGATTCCGACTCGTCCAACATCAATACAACCTATTAATTT
CCCCTCGTCAAAAATAAGGTTATCAAGTGAGAAATCACCATGAGTGACGACTGAATCCGGTGAGAATGGC
AAAAGCTTATGCATTTCTTTCCAGACTTGTTCAACAGGCCAGCCATTACGCTCGTCATCAAAATCACTCG
CATCAACCAAACCGTTATTCATTCGTGATTGCGCCTGAGCGAGGCGAAATACGCGATCGCTGTTAAAAGG
ACAATTACAAACAGGAATCGAATGCAACCGGCGCAGGAACACTGCCAGCGCATCAACAATATTTTCACCT
GAATCAGGATATTCTTCTAATACCTGGAATGCTGTTTTCCCGGGGATCGCAGTGGTGAGTAACCATGCAT
CATCAGGAGTACGGATAAAATGCTTGATGGTCGGAAGAGGCATAAATTCCGTCAGCCAGTTTAGTCTGAC
CATCTCATCTGTAACATCATTGGCAACGCTACCTTTGCCATGTTTCAGAAACAACTCTGGCGCATCGGGC
TTCCCATACAATCGATAGATTGTCGCACCTGATTGCCCGACATTATCGCGAGCCCATTTATACCCATATA
AATCAGCATCCATGTTGGAATTTAATCGCGGCCTGGAGCAAGACGTTTCCCGTTGAATATGGCTCATAAC
ACCCCTTGTATTACTGTTTATGTAAGCAGACAGTTTTATTGTTCATGATGATATATTTTTATCTTGTGCA
ATGTAACATCAGAGATTTTGAGACACAACGTGGCTTTGTTGAATAAATCGAACTTTTGCTGAGTTGAAGG
ATCAGTCATGACCAAAATCCCTTAACGTGAGTTTTCGTTCCACTGAGCGTCAGACCCCGTAGAAAAGATC
AAAGGATCTTCTTGAGATCCTTTTTTTCTGCGCGTAATCTGCTGCTTGCAAACAAAAAAACCACCGCTAC
CAGCGGTGGTTTGTTTGCCGGATCAAGAGCTACCAACTCTTTTTCCGAAGGTAACTGGCTTCAGCAGAGC
GCAGATACCAAATACTGTTCTTCTAGTGTAGCCGTAGTTAGGCCACCACTTCAAGAACTCTGTAGCACCG
CCTACATACCTCGCTCTGCTAATCCTGTTACCAGTGGCTGCTGCCAGTGGCGATAAGTCGTGTCTTACCG
GGTTGGACTCAAGACGATAGTTACCGGATAAGGCGCAGCGGTCGGGCTGAACGGGGGGTTCGTGCACACA
GCCCAGCTTGGAGCGAACGACCTACACCGAACTGAGATACCTACAGCGTGAGCTATGAGAAAGCGCCACG
CTTCCCGAAGGGAGAAAGGCGGACAGGTATCCGGTAAGCGGCAGGGTCGGAACAGGAGAGCGCACGAGGG
AGCTTCCAGGGGGAAACGCCTGGTATCTTTATAGTCCTGTCGGGTTTCGCCACCTCTGACTTGAGCGTCG
ATTTTTGTGATGCTCGTCAGGGGGGCGGAGCCTATGGAAAAACGCCAGCAACGCGGCCTTTTTACGGTTC
CTGGCCTTTTGCTGGCCTTTTGCTCACATGTTCTTTCCTGCGTTATCCCCTGATTCTGTGGATAACCGTG
CGGCCGC
Features (pLannotate 1.2.2; 12 found; start..end, strand, type, name):
     29..166     +  CDS            MRL1 (fragment): MRL1_YEAST - Experimental evidence at protein level: Swiss-Prot protein existence level 1. Sorting receptor involved in the transport of vacuolar enzymes from the Golgi complex to the vacuole. Involved in the delivery and maturation of PEP4 (vacuolar proteinase A) and PRB1 (vacuolar proteinase B). From Saccharomyces cerevisiae (strain ATCC 204508 / S288c) (Baker's yeast).
    328..735     +  promoter       TEF1 promoter: S. cerevisiae TEF1; promoter for EF-1α
    785..4885    +  CDS            cas9: CAS9_STRP1 - Also known as csn1 From Streptococcus pyogenes serotype M1.
   5114..5893    +  CDS            RELA (fragment): TF65_HUMAN - Also known as NFKB3. Experimental evidence at protein level: Swiss-Prot protein existence level 1. NF-kappa-B is a pleiotropic transcription factor present in almost all cell types and is the endpoint of a series of signal transduction events that are initiated by a vast array of stimuli related to many biological processes such as inflammation, immunity, differentiation, cell growth, tumorigenesis and apoptosis. NF-kappa-B is a homo- or heterodimeric complex formed by the Rel-like domain- containing proteins RELA/p65, RELB, NFKB1/p105, NFKB1/p50, REL and NFKB2/p52. The heterodime
   5912..6481    +  CDS            Rta AD: transcriptional activation domain from the human herpesvirus 4 (Epstein-Barr virus) replication and transcription activator Rta/BRLF1 (Hardwick et al., 1992; Chavez et al., 2015)
   6851..6941    +  ncRNA          tRNA: Accession: RF00005 - tRNA
   7043..7118    +  misc_RNA       gRNA scaffold: guide RNA scaffold for the Streptococcus pyogenes CRISPR/Cas9 system
   7285..8640    +  gene           kanMX: yeast selectable marker conferring kanamycin resistance (Wach et al., 1994)
   8443..8640    +  terminator     TEF terminator: Ashbya gossypii TEF terminator
   8645..9148    +  misc_feature   CEN/ARS: S. cerevisiae CEN6 centromere fused to an autonomously replicating sequence
   9192..10007   -  CDS            KanR: aminoglycoside phosphotransferase; aph(3')-Ia; confers resistance to kanamycin in bacteria or G418 (Geneticin®) in eukaryotes
  10232..10820   +  rep_origin     ori: high-copy-number ColE1/pMB1/pBR322/pUC origin of replication
