[The description below was written by a language model from this plasmid's Addgene catalogue record and pLannotate feature annotations shown in this document.]
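Description:
EC2_4_dCas9_VPR_sgRNA is a 10.9 kb yeast expression plasmid assembled by Golden Gate cloning from the MoClo-YTK (yeast toolkit) parts system. It provides all components for CRISPR activation (CRISPRa) in Saccharomyces cerevisiae on a single vector. In yeast it is maintained at low copy through a CEN6/ARS element, which gives centromere-like segregation. It is selected with G418 via a kanMX cassette ending in the Ashbya gossypii TEF terminator. This dominant marker suits prototrophic industrial strains that lack auxotrophies. In E. coli the plasmid replicates from a ColE1/pUC-type origin and is selected with kanamycin through a separate aph(3')-Ia KanR gene. The catalogue lists it as low copy, although the annotated bacterial origin is of the high-copy class.

The main payload is Streptococcus pyogenes Cas9 made nuclease-deficient by the D10A and H840A mutations and driven by the S. cerevisiae TEF1 promoter. Directly downstream lies the tripartite VPR activator, a fusion of VP64, the human p65 (RELA) activation domain and the Epstein-Barr virus Rta activation domain. The feature table annotates p65 and Rta but not VP64 explicitly, and it identifies no terminator for this unit. A separate sgRNA cassette contains a tRNA element upstream of the S. pyogenes guide RNA scaffold. This arrangement typically supplies Pol III promoter activity and allows processing of the guide from the tRNA. The record does not state any targeting spacer. A short MRL1 fragment near the start is probably incidental sequence flanking a yeast part.

Once a guide is installed, dCas9-VPR binds the chosen promoter without cutting and recruits the transcription machinery to upregulate the target gene. The plasmid belongs to a CRISPR activation and interference toolkit developed for the industrial S. cerevisiae strain KE6-12.
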