Addgene plasmid #163709: EC2_4_dCas9_VPR_sgRNA
Purpose: Yeast low copy plasmid with dCas9, sgRNA expression cassette and VPR activation domains
Depositing lab: Yvonne Nygård. Depositing organization: Chalmers University of Technology. Publication: A CRISPR activation and interference toolkit for industrial Saccharomyces cerevisiae strain KE6-12. Camara E, Lenitz I, Nygard Y. Sci Rep. 2020 Sep 3;10(1):14605. doi: 10.1038/s41598-020-71648-w. PubMed 32884066.
Backbone
  Vector backbone: MoClo-YTK
  Total vector size (bp): 10927
  Vector type: Yeast Expression
  Selectable markers: Neomycin (select with G418)
Growth in bacteria
  Bacterial resistance: Kanamycin, 50 μg/mL
  Growth temperature: 37°C
  Growth strain: DH5alpha
  Copy number: Low Copy
Gene/Insert 1
  Gene/Insert name: dCas9 (alt name: Nuclease-deficient Cas9)
  Species: Streptococcus pyogenes
  Insert size (bp): 4101
  Mutation: Point mutations D10A and H840A
  Promoter: ScTEF1
  Cloning method: Unknown
  Sequencing primers: 5′ Golden Gate Assembly
Gene/Insert 2
  Gene/Insert name: VPR (alt name: Fusion of the activation domains VP64, p65 and Rta)
  Species: Synthetic
  Insert size (bp): 1596
  Cloning method: Unknown
  Sequencing primers: 5′ Golden Gate Assembly
Terms and licenses: Academic/Nonprofit Terms; Industry Terms: Not Available to Industry
How to cite: EC2_4_dCas9_VPR_sgRNA was a gift from Yvonne Nygård (Addgene plasmid # 163709 ; http://n2t.net/addgene:163709 ; RRID:Addgene_163709)
