>Addgene plasmid #163709 | EC2_4_dCas9_VPR_sgRNA | depositor partial sequence | sequence record 317422 | dCas9 sequence
GACAAGAAGTATTCTATCGGACTGGCCATCGGGACTAATAGCGTCGGGTGGGCCGTGATCACTGACGAGT
ACAAGGTGCCCTCTAAGAAGTTCAAGGTGCTCGGGAACACCGACCGGCATTCCATCAAGAAAAATCTGAT
CGGAGCTCTCCTCTTTGATTCAGGGGAAACCGCTGAAGCAACCCGCCTCAAGCGGACTGCTAGACGGCGG
TACACCAGGAGGAAGAACCGGATTTGTTACCTTCAAGAGATATTCTCCAACGAAATGGCAAAGGTCGACG
ACAGCTTCTTCCATAGGCTGGAAGAATCATTCCTCGTGGAAGAGGATAAGAAGCATGAACGGCATCCCAT
CTTCGGTAATATCGTCGACGAGGTGGCCTATCACGAGAAATACCCAACCATCTACCATCTTCGCAAAAAG
CTGGTGGACTCAACCGACAAGGCAGACCTCCGGCTTATCTACCTGGCCCTGGCCCACATGATCAAGTTCA
GAGGCCACTTCCTGATCGAGGGCGACCTCAATCCTGACAATAGCGATGTGGATAAACTGTTCATCCAGCT
GGTGCAGACTTACAACCAGCTCTTTGAAGAGAACCCCATCAATGCAAGCGGAGTCGATGCCAAGGCCATT
CTGTCAGCCCGGCTGTCAAAGAGCCGCAGACTTGAGAATCTTATCGCTCAGCTGCCGGGTGAAAAGAAAA
ATGGACTGTTCGGGAACCTGATTGCTCTTTCACTTGGGCTGACTCCCAATTTCAAGTCTAATTTCGACCT
GGCAGAGGATGCCAAGCTGCAACTGTCCAAGGACACCTATGATGACGATCTCGACAACCTCCTGGCCCAG
ATCGGTGACCAATACGCCGACCTTTTCCTTGCTGCTAAGAATCTTTCTGACGCCATCCTGCTGTCTGACA
TTCTCCGCGTGAACACTGAAATCACCAAGGCCCCTCTTTCAGCTTCAATGATTAAGCGGTATGATGAGCA
CCACCAGGACCTGACCCTGCTTAAGGCACTCGTCCGGCAGCAGCTTCCGGAGAAGTACAAGGAAATCTTC
TTTGACCAGTCAAAGAATGGATACGCCGGCTACATCGACGGAGGTGCCTCCCAAGAGGAATTTTATAAGT
TTATCAAACCTATCCTTGAGAAGATGGACGGCACCGAAGAGCTCCTCGTGAAACTGAATCGGGAGGATCT
GCTGCGGAAGCAGCGCACTTTCGACAATGGGAGCATTCCCCACCAGATCCATCTTGGGGAGCTTCACGCC
ATCCTTCGGCGCCAAGAGGACTTCTACCCCTTTCTTAAGGACAACAGGGAGAAGATTGAGAAAATTCTCA
CTTTCCGCATCCCCTACTACGTGGGACCCCTCGCCAGAGGAAATAGCCGGTTTGCTTGGATGACCAGAAA
GTCAGAAGAAACTATCACTCCCTGGAACTTCGAAGAGGTGGTGGACAAGGGAGCCAGCGCTCAGTCATTC
ATCGAACGGATGACTAACTTCGATAAGAACCTCCCCAATGAGAAGGTCCTGCCGAAACATTCCCTGCTCT
ACGAGTACTTTACCGTGTACAACGAGCTGACCAAGGTGAAATATGTCACCGAAGGGATGAGGAAGCCCGC
ATTCCTGTCAGGCGAACAAAAGAAGGCAATTGTGGACCTTCTGTTCAAGACCAATAGAAAGGTGACCGTG
AAGCAGCTGAAGGAGGACTATTTCAAGAAAATTGAATGCTTCGACTCTGTGGAGATTAGCGGGGTCGAAG
ATCGGTTCAACGCAAGCCTGGGTACCTACCATGATCTGCTTAAGATCATCAAGGACAAGGATTTTCTGGA
CAATGAGGAGAAAGAGGACATCCTTGAGGACATTGTCCTGACTCTCACTCTGTTCGAGGACCGGGAAATG
ATCGAGGAGAGGCTTAAGACCTACGCCCATCTGTTCGACGATAAAGTGATGAAGCAACTTAAACGGAGAA
GATATACCGGATGGGGACGCCTTAGCCGCAAACTCATCAACGGAATCCGGGACAAACAGAGCGGAAAGAC
CATTCTTGATTTCCTTAAGAGCGACGGATTCGCTAATCGCAACTTCATGCAACTTATCCATGATGATTCC
CTGACCTTTAAGGAGGACATCCAGAAGGCCCAAGTGTCTGGACAAGGTGACTCACTGCACGAGCATATCG
CAAATCTGGCTGGTTCACCCGCTATTAAGAAGGGTATTCTCCAGACCGTGAAAGTCGTGGACGAGCTGGT
CAAGGTGATGGGTCGCCATAAACCAGAGAACATTGTCATCGAGATGGCCAGGGAAAACCAGACTACCCAG
AAGGGACAGAAGAACAGCAGGGAGCGGATGAAAAGAATTGAGGAAGGGATTAAGGAGCTCGGGTCACAGA
TCCTTAAAGAGCACCCGGTGGAAAACACCCAGCTTCAGAATGAGAAGCTCTATCTGTACTACCTTCAAAA
TGGACGCGATATGTATGTGGACCAAGAGCTTGATATCAACAGGCTCTCAGACTACGACGTGGACGCCATC
GTCCCTCAGAGCTTCCTCAAAGACGACTCAATTGACAATAAGGTGCTGACTCGCTCAGACAAGAACCGGG
GAAAGTCAGATAACGTGCCCTCAGAGGAAGTCGTGAAAAAGATGAAGAACTATTGGCGCCAGCTTCTGAA
CGCAAAGCTGATCACTCAGCGGAAGTTCGACAATCTCACTAAGGCTGAGAGGGGCGGACTGAGCGAACTG
GACAAAGCAGGATTCATTAAACGGCAACTTGTGGAGACTCGGCAGATTACTAAACATGTAGCCCAAATCC
TTGACTCACGCATGAATACCAAGTACGACGAAAACGACAAACTTATCCGCGAGGTGAAGGTGATTACCCT
GAAGTCCAAGCTGGTCAGCGATTTCAGAAAGGACTTTCAATTCTACAAAGTGCGGGAGATCAATAACTAT
CATCATGCTCATGACGCATATCTGAATGCCGTGGTGGGAACCGCCCTGATCAAGAAGTACCCAAAGCTGG
AAAGCGAGTTCGTGTACGGAGACTACAAGGTCTACGACGTGCGCAAGATGATTGCCAAATCTGAGCAGGA
GATCGGAAAGGCCACCGCAAAGTACTTCTTCTACAGCAACATCATGAATTTCTTCAAGACCGAAATCACC
CTTGCAAACGGTGAGATCCGGAAGAGGCCGCTCATCGAGACTAATGGGGAGACTGGCGAAATCGTGTGGG
ACAAGGGCAGAGATTTCGCTACCGTGCGCAAAGTGCTTTCTATGCCTCAAGTGAACATCGTGAAGAAAAC
CGAGGTGCAAACCGGAGGCTTTTCTAAGGAATCAATCCTCCCCAAGCGCAACTCCGACAAGCTCATTGCA
AGGAAGAAGGATTGGGACCCTAAGAAGTACGGCGGATTCGATTCACCAACTGTGGCTTATTCTGTCCTGG
TCGTGGCTAAGGTGGAAAAAGGAAAGTCTAAGAAGCTCAAGAGCGTGAAGGAACTGCTGGGTATCACCAT
TATGGAGCGCAGCTCCTTCGAGAAGAACCCAATTGACTTTCTCGAAGCCAAAGGTTACAAGGAAGTCAAG
AAGGACCTTATCATCAAGCTCCCAAAGTATAGCCTGTTCGAACTGGAGAATGGGCGGAAGCGGATGCTCG
CCTCCGCTGGCGAACTTCAGAAGGGTAATGAGCTGGCTCTCCCCTCCAAGTACGTGAATTTCCTCTACCT
TGCAAGCCATTACGAGAAGCTGAAGGGGAGCCCCGAGGACAACGAGCAAAAGCAACTGTTTGTGGAGCAG
CATAAGCATTATCTGGACGAGATCATTGAGCAGATTTCCGAGTTTTCTAAACGCGTCATTCTCGCTGATG
CCAACCTCGATAAAGTCCTTAGCGCATACAATAAGCACAGAGACAAACCAATTCGGGAGCAGGCTGAGAA
TATCATCCACCTGTTCACCCTCACCAATCTTGGTGCCCCTGCCGCATTCAAGTACTTCGACACCACCATC
GACCGGAAACGCTATACCTCCACCAAAGAAGTGCTGGACGCCACCCTCATCCACCAGAGCATCACCGGAC
TTTACGAAACTCGGATTGACCTCTCACAGCTCGGAGGGGAT
