>Addgene plasmid #163709 | EC2_4_dCas9_VPR_sgRNA | depositor partial sequence | sequence record 317423 | SV40 + VP64 + SV40 + p65 + Rta
CCCAAGAAAAAGCGCAAGGTAGGATCCGACGCATTGGACGATTTTGATCTGGATATGCTGGGAAGTGACG
CCCTCGATGATTTTGACCTTGACATGCTTGGTTCGGATGCCCTTGATGACTTTGACCTCGACATGCTCGG
CAGTGACGCCCTTGATGATTTCGACCTGGACATGCTGATTAACTCTAGAAGTTCCGGATCTCCGAAAAAG
AAACGCAAAGTTGGTAGCCAGTACCTGCCCGACACCGACGACCGGCACCGGATCGAGGAAAAGCGGAAGC
GGACCTACGAGACATTCAAGAGCATCATGAAGAAGTCCCCCTTCAGCGGCCCCACCGACCCTAGACCTCC
ACCTAGAAGAATCGCCGTGCCCAGCAGATCCAGCGCCAGCGTGCCAAAACCTGCCCCCCAGCCTTACCCC
TTCACCAGCAGCCTGAGCACCATCAACTACGACGAGTTCCCTACCATGGTGTTCCCCAGCGGCCAGATCT
CTCAGGCCTCTGCTCTGGCTCCAGCCCCTCCTCAGGTGCTGCCTCAGGCTCCTGCTCCTGCACCAGCTCC
AGCCATGGTGTCTGCACTGGCTCAGGCACCAGCACCCGTGCCTGTGCTGGCTCCTGGACCTCCACAGGCT
GTGGCTCCACCAGCCCCTAAACCTACACAGGCCGGCGAGGGCACACTGTCTGAAGCTCTGCTGCAGCTGC
AGTTCGACGACGAGGATCTGGGAGCCCTGCTGGGAAACAGCACCGATCCTGCCGTGTTCACCGACCTGGC
CAGCGTGGACAACAGCGAGTTCCAGCAGCTGCTGAACCAGGGCATCCCTGTGGCCCCTCACACCACCGAG
CCCATGCTGATGGAATACCCCGAGGCCATCACCCGGCTCGTGACAGGCGCTCAGAGGCCTCCTGATCCAG
CTCCTGCCCCTCTGGGAGCACCAGGCCTGCCTAATGGACTGCTGTCTGGCGACGAGGACTTCAGCTCTAT
CGCCGACATGGACTTCTCCGCACTGCTGGGTAGCGGATCGGGATCTCGGGATTCCAGGGAAGGGATGTTT
TTGCCGAAGCCTGAGGCCGGCTCCGCTATTAGTGACGTGTTTGAGGGCCGCGAGGTGTGCCAGCCAAAAC
GAATCCGGCCATTTCATCCTCCAGGAAGTCCATGGGCCAACCGCCCACTCCCCGCCAGCCTCGCACCAAC
ACCAACCGGTCCAGTACATGAGCCAGTCGGGTCACTGACCCCGGCACCAGTCCCTCAGCCACTGGATCCA
GCGCCCGCAGTGACTCCCGAGGCCAGTCACCTGTTGGAGGATCCCGATGAAGAAACGAGCCAGGCTGTCA
AAGCCCTTCGGGAGATGGCCGATACTGTGATTCCCCAGAAGGAAGAGGCTGCAATCTGTGGCCAAATGGA
CCTTTCCCATCCGCCCCCAAGGGGCCATCTGGATGAGCTGACAACCACACTTGAGTCCATGACCGAGGAT
CTGAACCTGGACTCACCCCTGACCCCGGAATTGAACGAGATTCTGGATACCTTCCTGAACGACGAGTGCC
TCTTGCATGCCATGCATATCAGCACAGGACTGTCCATCTTCGACACATCTCTGTTT
